Addgene plasmid #134781: FTO-dCas9
Purpose: Expression fusion protein FTO-dCas9 in Mammalian cells
Depositing lab: Shu-Bing Qian. Depositing organization: Cornell University. Publication: Programmable RNA N(6)-methyladenosine editing by CRISPR-Cas9 conjugates. Liu XM, Zhou J, Mao Y, Ji Q, Qian SB. Nat Chem Biol. 2019 Sep;15(9):865-871. doi: 10.1038/s41589-019-0327-1. Epub 2019 Aug 5. PubMed 31383972.
Backbone
  Vector backbone: CMV
  Backbone size w/o insert (bp): 3421
  Total vector size (bp): 9085
  Vector type: Mammalian Expression
Growth in bacteria
  Bacterial resistance: Ampicillin, 100 μg/mL
  Growth temperature: 37°C
  Growth strain: DH5alpha
  Copy number: Low Copy
Gene/Insert
  Gene/Insert name: FTO and inactive dCas9
  Species: H. sapiens (human); S. pyogenes
  Insert size (bp): 5664
  Promoter: CMV
  Cloning method: Restriction Enzyme; 5′ cloning site NotI (not destroyed); 3′ cloning site SmaI (not destroyed)
  Sequencing primers: 5′ AGAGATCCGCGGCCGCTAATACGACTCACTATAGGGAGAGCCGCCACCATGAAGCGC; 3′ GGTCCCGGGAGTCTCGCTGCCGCTGGGTTTTGCTTC
Terms and licenses: Academic/Nonprofit Terms; Industry Terms: Not Available to Industry
How to cite: FTO-dCas9 was a gift from Shu-Bing Qian (Addgene plasmid # 134781 ; http://n2t.net/addgene:134781 ; RRID:Addgene_134781)
