[The description below was written by a language model from this plasmid's Addgene catalogue record and pLannotate feature annotations shown in this document.]
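Description:
FTO-dCas9 is a 9,085 bp mammalian expression plasmid that produces a fusion of the human RNA demethylase FTO with a catalytically inactive Streptococcus pyogenes Cas9. The catalogue lists the backbone simply as "CMV" (about 3.4 kb), carrying a 5.7 kb insert cloned between NotI and SmaI sites. In bacteria it is maintained through a ColE1/pUC-type origin and selected with ampicillin via the β-lactamase gene and its native promoter. The repository lists it as low copy, although the annotation tool labels the origin as a high-copy type. Remnants of lac regulatory elements, a pBR322 bom fragment and small SV40 promoter and MCS fragments are backbone leftovers with no evident role in the design. No mammalian selection marker is annotated.

The expression cassette is driven by the CMV immediate-early enhancer and promoter, which span the origin of the circular map. A T7 promoter just upstream of the coding region would also allow in vitro transcription. The open reading frame begins with full-length FTO, followed by a short 48 bp segment that the annotation software matches to a piece of an adenine base editor. Given its size and position, it is most plausibly a shared peptide linker rather than any deaminase function. The Cas9 coding sequence comes next. The automated annotation calls it "Cas9 VQR", but the catalogue describes only an inactive dCas9, so the variant label should be treated cautiously. A bovine growth hormone polyadenylation signal terminates the transcript.

According to the associated publication title, the construct belongs to a CRISPR-Cas9 conjugate system for programmable editing of RNA N6-methyladenosine. Here the dCas9 serves as a guide-directed targeting module to bring FTO, an m6A "eraser", to chosen transcripts. No guide RNA cassette is annotated, so guides must be supplied separately.
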