Features (pLannotate 1.2.2; 17 found; start..end, strand, type, name):
      1..204     +  promoter       CMV promoter: human cytomegalovirus (CMV) immediate early promoter
    246..264     +  promoter       T7 promoter: promoter for bacteriophage T7 RNA polymerase
    278..1792    +  CDS            FTO (sequence withheld): FTO_HUMAN - Also known as KIAA1752 From Homo sapiens (Human).
   1793..1840    +  CDS            ABE(7.10) (fragment): adenine base editor comprising wild-type E. coli TadA fused to the evolved TadA*(7.10) mutant (Gaudelli et al., 2017)
   1841..5941    +  CDS            Cas9 VQR: Streptococcus pyogenes Cas9 endonuclease with the D1135V/R1335Q/T1337R mutations has an altered recognition specificity for the protospacer adjacent motif (PAM) (Kleinstiver et al., 2015)
   6015..6239    +  polyA_signal   bGH poly(A) signal: bovine growth hormone polyadenylation signal
   6243..6264    +  promoter       SV40 promoter (fragment): SV40 enhancer and early promoter
   6269..6285    +  misc_feature   MCS (fragment): pBluescript multiple cloning site
   6334..6350    -  protein_bind   lac operator: The lac repressor binds to the lac operator to inhibit transcription in E. coli. This inhibition can be relieved by adding lactose or isopropyl-β-D-thiogalactopyranoside (IPTG). lac repressor encoded by lacI
   6358..6388    -  promoter       lac promoter: promoter for the E. coli lac operon
   6403..6424    -  protein_bind   CAP binding site: CAP binding activates transcription in the presence of cAMP. E. coli catabolite activator protein
   6437..6529    -  CDS            lacI (fragment): lac repressor; lacI; The lac repressor binds to the lac operator to inhibit transcription in E. coli. This inhibition can be relieved by adding lactose or isopropyl-β-D-thiogalactopyranoside (IPTG).
   6712..7300    -  rep_origin     ori: high-copy-number ColE1/pMB1/pBR322/pUC origin of replication
   7471..8331    -  CDS            AmpR: β-lactamase; bla; confers resistance to ampicillin, carbenicillin, and related antibiotics
   8332..8436    -  promoter       AmpR promoter: bla
   8507..8551    -  misc_feature   bom (fragment): basis of mobility region from pBR322
   8706..9085    +  enhancer       CMV enhancer: human cytomegalovirus immediate early enhancer
>Addgene plasmid #134781 | FTO-dCas9 | addgene full sequence | sequence record 306216 | Addgene NGS Result
GTGATGCGGTTTTGGCAGTACATCAATGGGCGTGGATAGCGGTTTGACTCACGGGGATTTCCAAGTCTCC
ACCCCATTGACGTCAATGGGAGTTTGTTTTGGCACCAAAATCAACGGGACTTTCCAAAATGTCGTAACAA
CTCCGCCCCATTGACGCAAATGGGCGGTAGGCGTGTACGGTGGGAGGTCTATATAAGCAGAGCTGGTTTA
GTGAACCGTCAGATCCGCTAGAGATCCGCGGCCGCTAATACGACTCACTATAGGGAGAGCCGCCACC
[1515 nt withheld, positions 278-1792]
AGCGGCAGCGAGACTCCCGGGACCTCAGAGTCCGCCACACCCGAAAGTGATAAAAAGTATTCTATTGGTT
TAGCCATCGGCACTAATTCCGTTGGATGGGCTGTCATAACCGATGAATACAAAGTACCTTCAAAGAAATT
TAAGGTGTTGGGGAACACAGACCGTCATTCGATTAAAAAGAATCTTATCGGTGCCCTCCTATTCGATAGT
GGCGAAACGGCAGAGGCGACTCGCCTGAAACGAACCGCTCGGAGAAGGTATACACGTCGCAAGAACCGAA
TATGTTACTTACAAGAAATTTTTAGCAATGAGATGGCCAAAGTTGACGATTCTTTCTTTCACCGTTTGGA
AGAGTCCTTCCTTGTCGAAGAGGACAAGAAACATGAACGGCACCCCATCTTTGGAAACATAGTAGATGAG
GTGGCATATCATGAAAAGTACCCAACGATTTATCACCTCAGAAAAAAGCTAGTTGACTCAACTGATAAAG
CGGACCTGAGGTTAATCTACTTGGCTCTTGCCCATATGATAAAGTTCCGTGGGCACTTTCTCATTGAGGG
TGATCTAAATCCGGACAACTCGGATGTCGACAAACTGTTCATCCAGTTAGTACAAACCTATAATCAGTTG
TTTGAAGAGAACCCTATAAATGCAAGTGGCGTGGATGCGAAGGCTATTCTTAGCGCCCGCCTCTCTAAAT
CCCGACGGCTAGAAAACCTGATCGCACAATTACCCGGAGAGAAGAAAAATGGGTTGTTCGGTAACCTTAT
AGCGCTCTCACTAGGCCTGACACCAAATTTTAAGTCGAACTTCGACTTAGCTGAAGATGCCAAATTGCAG
CTTAGTAAGGACACGTACGATGACGATCTCGACAATCTACTGGCACAAATTGGAGATCAGTATGCGGACT
TATTTTTGGCTGCCAAAAACCTTAGCGATGCAATCCTCCTATCTGACATACTGAGAGTTAATACTGAGAT
TACCAAGGCGCCGTTATCCGCTTCAATGATCAAAAGGTACGATGAACATCACCAAGACTTGACACTTCTC
AAGGCCCTAGTCCGTCAGCAACTGCCTGAGAAATATAAGGAAATATTCTTTGATCAGTCGAAAAACGGGT
ACGCAGGTTATATTGACGGCGGAGCGAGTCAAGAGGAATTCTACAAGTTTATCAAACCCATATTAGAGAA
GATGGATGGGACGGAAGAGTTGCTTGTAAAACTCAATCGCGAAGATCTACTGCGAAAGCAGCGGACTTTC
GACAACGGTAGCATTCCACATCAAATCCACTTAGGCGAATTGCATGCTATACTTAGAAGGCAGGAGGATT
TTTATCCGTTCCTCAAAGACAATCGTGAAAAGATTGAGAAAATCCTAACCTTTCGCATACCTTACTATGT
GGGACCCCTGGCCCGAGGGAACTCTCGGTTCGCATGGATGACAAGAAAGTCCGAAGAAACGATTACTCCA
TGGAATTTTGAGGAAGTTGTCGATAAAGGTGCGTCAGCTCAATCGTTCATCGAGAGGATGACCAACTTTG
ACAAGAATTTACCGAACGAAAAAGTATTGCCTAAGCACAGTTTACTTTACGAGTATTTCACAGTGTACAA
TGAACTCACGAAAGTTAAGTATGTCACTGAGGGCATGCGTAAACCCGCCTTTCTAAGCGGAGAACAGAAG
AAAGCAATAGTAGATCTGTTATTCAAGACCAACCGCAAAGTGACAGTTAAGCAATTGAAAGAGGACTACT
TTAAGAAAATTGAATGCTTCGATTCTGTCGAGATCTCCGGGGTAGAAGATCGATTTAATGCGTCACTTGG
TACGTATCATGACCTCCTAAAGATAATTAAAGATAAGGACTTCCTGGATAACGAAGAGAATGAAGATATC
TTAGAAGATATAGTGTTGACTCTTACCCTCTTTGAAGATCGGGAAATGATTGAGGAAAGACTAAAAACAT
ACGCTCACCTGTTCGACGATAAGGTTATGAAACAGTTAAAGAGGCGTCGCTATACGGGCTGGGGACGATT
GTCGCGGAAACTTATCAACGGGATAAGAGACAAGCAAAGTGGTAAAACTATTCTCGATTTTCTAAAGAGC
GACGGCTTCGCCAATAGGAACTTTATGCAGCTGATCCATGATGACTCTTTAACCTTCAAAGAGGATATAC
AAAAGGCACAGGTTTCCGGACAAGGGGACTCATTGCACGAACATATTGCGAATCTTGCTGGTTCGCCAGC
CATCAAAAAGGGCATACTCCAGACAGTCAAAGTAGTGGATGAGCTAGTTAAGGTCATGGGACGTCACAAA
CCGGAAAACATTGTAATCGAGATGGCACGCGAAAATCAAACGACTCAGAAGGGGCAAAAAAACAGTCGAG
AGCGGATGAAGAGAATAGAAGAGGGTATTAAAGAACTGGGCAGCCAGATCTTAAAGGAGCATCCTGTGGA
AAATACCCAATTGCAGAACGAGAAACTTTACCTCTATTACCTACAAAATGGAAGGGACATGTATGTTGAT
CAGGAACTGGACATAAACCGTTTATCTGATTACGACGTCGATGCCATTGTACCCCAATCCTTTTTGAAGG
ACGATTCAATCGACAATAAAGTGCTTACACGCTCGGATAAGAACCGAGGGAAAAGTGACAATGTTCCAAG
CGAGGAAGTCGTAAAGAAAATGAAGAACTATTGGCGGCAGCTCCTAAATGCGAAACTGATAACGCAAAGA
AAGTTCGATAACTTAACTAAAGCTGAGAGGGGTGGCTTGTCTGAACTTGACAAGGCCGGATTTATTAAAC
GTCAGCTCGTGGAAACCCGCCAAATCACAAAGCATGTTGCACAGATACTAGATTCCCGAATGAATACGAA
ATACGACGAGAACGATAAGCTGATTCGGGAAGTCAAAGTAATCACTTTAAAGTCAAAATTGGTGTCGGAC
TTCAGAAAGGATTTTCAATTCTATAAAGTTAGGGAGATAAATAACTACCACCATGCGCACGACGCTTATC
TTAATGCCGTCGTAGGGACCGCACTCATTAAGAAATACCCGAAGCTAGAAAGTGAGTTTGTGTATGGTGA
TTACAAAGTTTATGACGTCCGTAAGATGATCGCGAAAAGCGAACAGGAGATAGGCAAGGCTACAGCCAAA
TACTTCTTTTATTCTAACATTATGAATTTCTTTAAGACGGAAATCACTCTGGCAAACGGAGAGATACGCA
AACGACCTTTAATTGAAACCAATGGGGAGACAGGTGAAATCGTATGGGATAAGGGCCGGGACTTCGCGAC
GGTGAGAAAAGTTTTGTCCATGCCCCAAGTCAACATAGTAAAGAAAACTGAGGTGCAGACCGGAGGGTTT
TCAAAGGAATCGATTCTTCCAAAAAGGAATAGTGATAAGCTCATCGCTCGTAAAAAGGACTGGGACCCGA
AAAAGTACGGTGGCTTCGATAGCCCTACAGTTGCCTATTCTGTCCTAGTAGTGGCAAAAGTTGAGAAGGG
AAAATCCAAGAAACTGAAGTCAGTCAAAGAATTATTGGGGATAACGATTATGGAGCGCTCGTCTTTTGAA
AAGAACCCCATCGACTTCCTTGAGGCGAAAGGTTACAAGGAAGTAAAAAAGGATCTCATAATTAAACTAC
CAAAGTATAGTCTGTTTGAGTTAGAAAATGGCCGAAAACGGATGTTGGCTAGCGCCGGAGAGCTTCAAAA
GGGGAACGAACTCGCACTACCGTCTAAATACGTGAATTTCCTGTATTTAGCGTCCCATTACGAGAAGTTG
AAAGGTTCACCTGAAGATAACGAACAGAAGCAACTTTTTGTTGAGCAGCACAAACATTATCTCGACGAAA
TCATAGAGCAAATTTCGGAATTCAGTAAGAGAGTCATCCTAGCTGATGCCAATCTGGACAAAGTATTAAG
CGCATACAACAAGCACAGGGATAAACCCATACGTGAGCAGGCGGAAAATATTATCCATTTGTTTACTCTT
ACCAACCTCGGCGCTCCAGCCGCATTCAAGTATTTTGACACAACGATAGATCGCAAACGATACACTTCTA
CCAAGGAGGTGCTAGACGCGACACTGATTCACCAATCCATCACGGGATTATATGAAACTCGGATAGATTT
GTCACAGCTTGGGGGTGACCCCAAGAAGAAGAGGAAAGTCACCGGTCATCATCACCATCACCATTGAGTT
TAAACCCGCTGATCAGCCTCGACTGTGCCTTCTAGTTGCCAGCCATCTGTTGTTTGCCCCTCCCCCGTGC
CTTCCTTGACCCTGGAAGGTGCCACTCCCACTGTCCTTTCCTAATAAAATGAGGAAATTGCATCGCATTG
TCTGAGTAGGTGTCATTCTATTCTGGGGGGTGGGGTGGGGCAGGACAGCAAGGGGGAGGATTGGGAAGAC
AATAGCAGGCATGCTGGGGATGCGGTGGGCTCTATGGCTTCTGAGGCGGAAAGAACCAGCTGGGGCTCGA
TACCGTCGACCTCTAGCTAGAGCTTGGCGTAATCATGGTCATAGCTGTTTCCTGTGTGAAATTGTTATCC
GCTCACAATTCCACACAACATACGAGCCGGAAGCATAAAGTGTAAAGCCTAGGGTGCCTAATGAGTGAGC
TAACTCACATTAATTGCGTTGCGCTCACTGCCCGCTTTCCAGTCGGGAAACCTGTCGTGCCAGCTGCATT
AATGAATCGGCCAACGCGCGGGGAGAGGCGGTTTGCGTATTGGGCGCTCTTCCGCTTCCTCGCTCACTGA
CTCGCTGCGCTCGGTCGTTCGGCTGCGGCGAGCGGTATCAGCTCACTCAAAGGCGGTAATACGGTTATCC
ACAGAATCAGGGGATAACGCAGGAAAGAACATGTGAGCAAAAGGCCAGCAAAAGGCCAGGAACCGTAAAA
AGGCCGCGTTGCTGGCGTTTTTCCATAGGCTCCGCCCCCCTGACGAGCATCACAAAAATCGACGCTCAAG
TCAGAGGTGGCGAAACCCGACAGGACTATAAAGATACCAGGCGTTTCCCCCTGGAAGCTCCCTCGTGCGC
TCTCCTGTTCCGACCCTGCCGCTTACCGGATACCTGTCCGCCTTTCTCCCTTCGGGAAGCGTGGCGCTTT
CTCATAGCTCACGCTGTAGGTATCTCAGTTCGGTGTAGGTCGTTCGCTCCAAGCTGGGCTGTGTGCACGA
ACCCCCCGTTCAGCCCGACCGCTGCGCCTTATCCGGTAACTATCGTCTTGAGTCCAACCCGGTAAGACAC
GACTTATCGCCACTGGCAGCAGCCACTGGTAACAGGATTAGCAGAGCGAGGTATGTAGGCGGTGCTACAG
AGTTCTTGAAGTGGTGGCCTAACTACGGCTACACTAGAAGAACAGTATTTGGTATCTGCGCTCTGCTGAA
GCCAGTTACCTTCGGAAAAAGAGTTGGTAGCTCTTGATCCGGCAAACAAACCACCGCTGGTAGCGGTGGT
TTTTTTGTTTGCAAGCAGCAGATTACGCGCAGAAAAAAAGGATCTCAAGAAGATCCTTTGATCTTTTCTA
CGGGGTCTGACGCTCAGTGGAACGAAAACTCACGTTAAGGGATTTTGGTCATGAGATTATCAAAAAGGAT
CTTCACCTAGATCCTTTTAAATTAAAAATGAAGTTTTAAATCAATCTAAAGTATATATGAGTAAACTTGG
TCTGACAGTTACCAATGCTTAATCAGTGAGGCACCTATCTCAGCGATCTGTCTATTTCGTTCATCCATAG
TTGCCTGACTCCCCGTCGTGTAGATAACTACGATACGGGAGGGCTTACCATCTGGCCCCAGTGCTGCAAT
GATACCGCGAGACCCACGCTCACCGGCTCCAGATTTATCAGCAATAAACCAGCCAGCCGGAAGGGCCGAG
CGCAGAAGTGGTCCTGCAACTTTATCCGCCTCCATCCAGTCTATTAATTGTTGCCGGGAAGCTAGAGTAA
GTAGTTCGCCAGTTAATAGTTTGCGCAACGTTGTTGCCATTGCTACAGGCATCGTGGTGTCACGCTCGTC
GTTTGGTATGGCTTCATTCAGCTCCGGTTCCCAACGATCAAGGCGAGTTACATGATCCCCCATGTTGTGC
AAAAAAGCGGTTAGCTCCTTCGGTCCTCCGATCGTTGTCAGAAGTAAGTTGGCCGCAGTGTTATCACTCA
TGGTTATGGCAGCACTGCATAATTCTCTTACTGTCATGCCATCCGTAAGATGCTTTTCTGTGACTGGTGA
GTACTCAACCAAGTCATTCTGAGAATAGTGTATGCGGCGACCGAGTTGCTCTTGCCCGGCGTCAATACGG
GATAATACCGCGCCACATAGCAGAACTTTAAAAGTGCTCATCATTGGAAAACGTTCTTCGGGGCGAAAAC
TCTCAAGGATCTTACCGCTGTTGAGATCCAGTTCGATGTAACCCACTCGTGCACCCAACTGATCTTCAGC
ATCTTTTACTTTCACCAGCGTTTCTGGGTGAGCAAAAACAGGAAGGCAAAATGCCGCAAAAAAGGGAATA
AGGGCGACACGGAAATGTTGAATACTCATACTCTTCCTTTTTCAATATTATTGAAGCATTTATCAGGGTT
ATTGTCTCATGAGCGGATACATATTTGAATGTATTTAGAAAAATAAACAAATAGGGGTTCCGCGCACATT
TCCCCGAAAAGTGCCACCTGACGTCGACGGATCGGGAGATCGATCTCCCGATCCCCTAGGGTCGACTCTC
AGTACAATCTGCTCTGATGCCGCATAGTTAAGCCAGTATCTGCTCCCTGCTTGTGTGTTGGAGGTCGCTG
AGTAGTGCGCGAGCAAAATTTAAGCTACAACAAGGCAAGGCTTGACCGACAATTGCATGAAGAATCTGCT
TAGGGTTAGGCGTTTTGCGCTGCTTCGCGATGTACGGGCCAGATATACGCGTTGACATTGATTATTGACT
AGTTATTAATAGTAATCAATTACGGGGTCATTAGTTCATAGCCCATATATGGAGTTCCGCGTTACATAAC
TTACGGTAAATGGCCCGCCTGGCTGACCGCCCAACGACCCCCGCCCATTGACGTCAATAATGACGTATGT
TCCCATAGTAACGCCAATAGGGACTTTCCATTGACGTCAATGGGTGGAGTATTTACGGTAAACTGCCCAC
TTGGCAGTACATCAAGTGTATCATATGCCAAGTACGCCCCCTATTGACGTCAATGACGGTAAATGGCCCG
CCTGGCATTATGCCCAGTACATGACCTTATGGGACTTTCCTACTTGGCAGTACATCTACGTATTAGTCAT
CGCTATTACCATG
