>Addgene plasmid #134781 | FTO-dCas9 | depositor partial sequence | sequence record 260239 | FTO sequences
[1515 nt withheld, positions 1-1515]
