>Addgene plasmid #134781 | FTO-dCas9 | depositor partial sequence | sequence record 260240 | XTEN linker and dCas9 sequences
AGCGGCAGCGAGACTCCCGGGACCTCAGAGTCCGCCACACCCGAAAGTGATAAAAAGTATTCTATTGGTT
TAGCCATCGGCACTAATTCCGTTGGATGGGCTGTCATAACCGATGAATACAAAGTACCTTCAAAGAAATT
TAAGGTGTTGGGGAACACAGACCGTCATTCGATTAAAAAGAATCTTATCGGTGCCCTCCTATTCGATAGT
GGCGAAACGGCAGAGGCGACTCGCCTGAAACGAACCGCTCGGAGAAGGTATACACGTCGCAAGAACCGAA
TATGTTACTTACAAGAAATTTTTAGCAATGAGATGGCCAAAGTTGACGATTCTTTCTTTCACCGTTTGGA
AGAGTCCTTCCTTGTCGAAGAGGACAAGAAACATGAACGGCACCCCATCTTTGGAAACATAGTAGATGAG
GTGGCATATCATGAAAAGTACCCAACGATTTATCACCTCAGAAAAAAGCTAGTTGACTCAACTGATAAAG
CGGACCTGAGGTTAATCTACTTGGCTCTTGCCCATATGATAAAGTTCCGTGGGCACTTTCTCATTGAGGG
TGATCTAAATCCGGACAACTCGGATGTCGACAAACTGTTCATCCAGTTAGTACAAACCTATAATCAGTTG
TTTGAAGAGAACCCTATAAATGCAAGTGGCGTGGATGCGAAGGCTATTCTTAGCGCCCGCCTCTCTAAAT
CCCGACGGCTAGAAAACCTGATCGCACAATTACCCGGAGAGAAGAAAAATGGGTTGTTCGGTAACCTTAT
AGCGCTCTCACTAGGCCTGACACCAAATTTTAAGTCGAACTTCGACTTAGCTGAAGATGCCAAATTGCAG
CTTAGTAAGGACACGTACGATGACGATCTCGACAATCTACTGGCACAAATTGGAGATCAGTATGCGGACT
TATTTTTGGCTGCCAAAAACCTTAGCGATGCAATCCTCCTATCTGACATACTGAGAGTTAATACTGAGAT
TACCAAGGCGCCGTTATCCGCTTCAATGATCAAAAGGTACGATGAACATCACCAAGACTTGACACTTCTC
AAGGCCCTAGTCCGTCAGCAACTGCCTGAGAAATATAAGGAAATATTCTTTGATCAGTCGAAAAACGGGT
ACGCAGGTTATATTGACGGCGGAGCGAGTCAAGAGGAATTCTACAAGTTTATCAAACCCATATTAGAGAA
GATGGATGGGACGGAAGAGTTGCTTGTAAAACTCAATCGCGAAGATCTACTGCGAAAGCAGCGGACTTTC
GACAACGGTAGCATTCCACATCAAATCCACTTAGGCGAATTGCATGCTATACTTAGAAGGCAGGAGGATT
TTTATCCGTTCCTCAAAGACAATCGTGAAAAGATTGAGAAAATCCTAACCTTTCGCATACCTTACTATGT
GGGACCCCTGGCCCGAGGGAACTCTCGGTTCGCATGGATGACAAGAAAGTCCGAAGAAACGATTACTCCA
TGGAATTTTGAGGAAGTTGTCGATAAAGGTGCGTCAGCTCAATCGTTCATCGAGAGGATGACCAACTTTG
ACAAGAATTTACCGAACGAAAAAGTATTGCCTAAGCACAGTTTACTTTACGAGTATTTCACAGTGTACAA
TGAACTCACGAAAGTTAAGTATGTCACTGAGGGCATGCGTAAACCCGCCTTTCTAAGCGGAGAACAGAAG
AAAGCAATAGTAGATCTGTTATTCAAGACCAACCGCAAAGTGACAGTTAAGCAATTGAAAGAGGACTACT
TTAAGAAAATTGAATGCTTCGATTCTGTCGAGATCTCCGGGGTAGAAGATCGATTTAATGCGTCACTTGG
TACGTATCATGACCTCCTAAAGATAATTAAAGATAAGGACTTCCTGGATAACGAAGAGAATGAAGATATC
TTAGAAGATATAGTGTTGACTCTTACCCTCTTTGAAGATCGGGAAATGATTGAGGAAAGACTAAAAACAT
ACGCTCACCTGTTCGACGATAAGGTTATGAAACAGTTAAAGAGGCGTCGCTATACGGGCTGGGGACGATT
GTCGCGGAAACTTATCAACGGGATAAGAGACAAGCAAAGTGGTAAAACTATTCTCGATTTTCTAAAGAGC
GACGGCTTCGCCAATAGGAACTTTATGCAGCTGATCCATGATGACTCTTTAACCTTCAAAGAGGATATAC
AAAAGGCACAGGTTTCCGGACAAGGGGACTCATTGCACGAACATATTGCGAATCTTGCTGGTTCGCCAGC
CATCAAAAAGGGCATACTCCAGACAGTCAAAGTAGTGGATGAGCTAGTTAAGGTCATGGGACGTCACAAA
CCGGAAAACATTGTAATCGAGATGGCACGCGAAAATCAAACGACTCAGAAGGGGCAAAAAAACAGTCGAG
AGCGGATGAAGAGAATAGAAGAGGGTATTAAAGAACTGGGCAGCCAGATCTTAAAGGAGCATCCTGTGGA
AAATACCCAATTGCAGAACGAGAAACTTTACCTCTATTACCTACAAAATGGAAGGGACATGTATGTTGAT
CAGGAACTGGACATAAACCGTTTATCTGATTACGACGTCGATGCCATTGTACCCCAATCCTTTTTGAAGG
ACGATTCAATCGACAATAAAGTGCTTACACGCTCGGATAAGAACCGAGGGAAAAGTGACAATGTTCCAAG
CGAGGAAGTCGTAAAGAAAATGAAGAACTATTGGCGGCAGCTCCTAAATGCGAAACTGATAACGCAAAGA
AAGTTCGATAACTTAACTAAAGCTGAGAGGGGTGGCTTGTCTGAACTTGACAAGGCCGGATTTATTAAAC
GTCAGCTCGTGGAAACCCGCCAAATCACAAAGCATGTTGCACAGATACTAGATTCCCGAATGAATACGAA
ATACGACGAGAACGATAAGCTGATTCGGGAAGTCAAAGTAATCACTTTAAAGTCAAAATTGGTGTCGGAC
TTCAGAAAGGATTTTCAATTCTATAAAGTTAGGGAGATAAATAACTACCACCATGCGCACGACGCTTATC
TTAATGCCGTCGTAGGGACCGCACTCATTAAGAAATACCCGAAGCTAGAAAGTGAGTTTGTGTATGGTGA
TTACAAAGTTTATGACGTCCGTAAGATGATCGCGAAAAGCGAACAGGAGATAGGCAAGGCTACAGCCAAA
TACTTCTTTTATTCTAACATTATGAATTTCTTTAAGACGGAAATCACTCTGGCAAACGGAGAGATACGCA
AACGACCTTTAATTGAAACCAATGGGGAGACAGGTGAAATCGTATGGGATAAGGGCCGGGACTTCGCGAC
GGTGAGAAAAGTTTTGTCCATGCCCCAAGTCAACATAGTAAAGAAAACTGAGGTGCAGACCGGAGGGTTT
TCAAAGGAATCGATTCTTCCAAAAAGGAATAGTGATAAGCTCATCGCTCGTAAAAAGGACTGGGACCCGA
AAAAGTACGGTGGCTTCGATAGCCCTACAGTTGCCTATTCTGTCCTAGTAGTGGCAAAAGTTGAGAAGGG
AAAATCCAAGAAACTGAAGTCAGTCAAAGAATTATTGGGGATAACGATTATGGAGCGCTCGTCTTTTGAA
AAGAACCCCATCGACTTCCTTGAGGCGAAAGGTTACAAGGAAGTAAAAAAGGATCTCATAATTAAACTAC
CAAAGTATAGTCTGTTTGAGTTAGAAAATGGCCGAAAACGGATGTTGGCTAGCGCCGGAGAGCTTCAAAA
GGGGAACGAACTCGCACTACCGTCTAAATACGTGAATTTCCTGTATTTAGCGTCCCATTACGAGAAGTTG
AAAGGTTCACCTGAAGATAACGAACAGAAGCAACTTTTTGTTGAGCAGCACAAACATTATCTCGACGAAA
TCATAGAGCAAATTTCGGAATTCAGTAAGAGAGTCATCCTAGCTGATGCCAATCTGGACAAAGTATTAAG
CGCATACAACAAGCACAGGGATAAACCCATACGTGAGCAGGCGGAAAATATTATCCATTTGTTTACTCTT
ACCAACCTCGGCGCTCCAGCCGCATTCAAGTATTTTGACACAACGATAGATCGCAAACGATACACTTCTA
CCAAGGAGGTGCTAGACGCGACACTGATTCACCAATCCATCACGGGATTATATGAAACTCGGATAGATTT
GTCACAGCTTGGGGGTGAC
